Addgene plasmid #142159: TFORF2768
Purpose: Lentiviral vector for overexpressing transcription factor ORFs with unique 24-bp barcodes. Barcodes facilitate identification of transcription factors in pooled screens.
Depositing lab: Feng Zhang. Depositing organization: Broad Institute. Publication: A transcription factor atlas of directed differentiation. Joung J, Ma S, Tay T, Geiger-Schuller KR, Kirchgatterer PC, Verdine VK, Guo B, Arias-Garcia MA, Allen WE, Singh A, Kuksenko O, Abudayyeh OO, Gootenberg JS, Fu Z, Macrae RK, Buenrostro JD, Regev A, Zhang F. Cell. 2023 Jan 5;186(1):209-229.e26. doi: 10.1016/j.cell.2022.11.026. PubMed 36608654.
Backbone
  Vector backbone: pLX_TRC317
  Backbone manufacturer: Broad Institute Genetic Perturbation Platform
  Backbone size w/o insert (bp): 8264
  Vector type: Mammalian Expression, Lentiviral
  Selectable markers: Puromycin
Growth in bacteria
  Bacterial resistance: Ampicillin, 100 μg/mL
  Growth temperature: 37°C
  Growth strain: NEB Stable
  Copy number: High Copy
Gene/Insert
  Gene/Insert name: KDM5D
  Species: H. sapiens (human)
  Insert size (bp): 4814
  Entrez Gene: KDM5D (a.k.a. HY, HYA, JARID1D, SMCY)
  Promoter: EF1a
  Cloning method: Unknown
  Sequencing primers: 5′ GGGTGGAGACTGAAGTTAGGCCAG; 3′ CACATAGCGTAAAAGGAGCAACATAG
Terms and licenses: Academic/Nonprofit Terms; Industry Terms: Not Available to Industry
Depositor comments: NM_001146705,ENST00000541639 . The transcription factor ORF portion of this plasmid was synthesized by Genewiz. Please test multiple small colonies in case of plasmid recombination. To make this collection available in a timely manner, a portion of this collection was not fully sequenced by Addgene. If an Addgene verified full plasmid sequence is not available, please contact us prior to placing an order to request the full sequence.
How to cite: TFORF2768 was a gift from Feng Zhang (Addgene plasmid # 142159 ; http://n2t.net/addgene:142159 ; RRID:Addgene_142159)
