[The description below was written by a language model from this plasmid's Addgene catalogue record and pLannotate feature annotations shown in this document.]
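Description:
TFORF2768 is a third-generation-style, self-inactivating lentiviral expression plasmid built on the pLX_TRC317 backbone, carrying the human KDM5D open reading frame (also known as JARID1D or SMCY) as one member of a barcoded transcription factor ORF collection. It is maintained in E. coli through a high-copy ColE1/pUC-type origin with ampicillin selection via β-lactamase, and it also retains an f1 origin and remnants of a lac/lacZα cloning region flanked by T7 and T3 promoters. The depositor warns that the plasmid can recombine, which is common for LTR-containing vectors with large inserts.

The viral portion begins with an RSV promoter fused to a truncated HIV-1 5' LTR, which drives genomic RNA production in packaging cells. This is followed by the Ψ packaging signal, a gag fragment, the Rev response element, a cPPT/CTS and a ΔU3 3' LTR that inactivates LTR-driven transcription after integration. Within the provirus, an SV40 early promoter/origin expresses puromycin N-acetyltransferase for selection of transduced mammalian cells. Downstream, the constitutive EF-1α promoter drives KDM5D, a histone H3 lysine-4 demethylase that acts on the di- and trimethylated forms. A WPRE downstream of the ORF enhances transcript stability and expression. According to the record, each construct in the collection carries a unique 24-bp barcode, although it is not annotated as a feature. A short U6 promoter-like fragment detected between the ORF and WPRE is probably only a short matching sequence rather than a working promoter.

The construct is intended for overexpression of KDM5D in mammalian cells, in particular in pooled screens where barcode sequencing identifies which factor each cell received, as in directed differentiation studies.
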