Features (pLannotate 1.2.2; 31 found; start..end, strand, type, name):
      5..231     +  promoter       RSV promoter: Rous sarcoma virus enhancer/promoter
    232..412     +  LTR            5' LTR (truncated): truncated 5' long terminal repeat (LTR) from HIV-1
    459..584     +  misc_feature   HIV-1 Ψ: packaging signal of human immunodeficiency virus type 1
    568..931     +  CDS            HIV-1 gag (fragment): gag protein from human immunodeficiency virus 1; gag
   1077..1310    +  misc_feature   RRE: The Rev response element (RRE) of HIV-1 allows for Rev-dependent mRNA export from the nucleus to the cytoplasm.
   1687..1713    +  CDS            Rev (fragment): human immunodeficiency virus 1 (HIV-1) Rev protein; rev; enhances nuclear export of unspliced and incompletely spliced viral mRNAs
   1720..1743    +  promoter       SV40 promoter (fragment): SV40 early promoter
   1744..1815    +  promoter       SV40 promoter (fragment): SV40 enhancer and early promoter
   1839..1974    +  rep_origin     SV40 ori: SV40 origin of replication
   2020..2616    +  CDS            PuroR (fragment): puromycin N-acetyltransferase; pac from Streptomyces; confers resistance to puromycin
   2665..2782    +  misc_feature   cPPT/CTS: central polypurine tract and central termination sequence of HIV-1
   2847..2913    +  CDS            small t antigen (fragment): SV40 (simian virus 40) small t antigen
   2920..4098    +  promoter       EF-1α promoter: strong constitutive promoter for human elongation factor EF-1α
   4115..8824    +  CDS            KDM5D: KDM5D_HUMAN - Also known as HY, HYA, JARID1D, KIAA0234, SMCY. Experimental evidence at protein level: Swiss-Prot protein existence level 1. Histone demethylase that specifically demethylates 'Lys-4' of histone H3, thereby playing a central role in histone code. Does not demethylate histone H3 'Lys-9', H3 'Lys-27', H3 'Lys-36', H3 'Lys-79' or H4 'Lys-20'. Demethylates trimethylated and dimethylated but not monomethylated H3 'Lys-4'. May play a role in spermatogenesis. Involved in transcriptional repression of diverse metastasis-associated genes; in this function seems to cooperate with ZMYND8.
   8840..8893    +  promoter       U6 promoter (fragment): RNA polymerase III promoter for human U6 snRNA
   8935..9523    +  misc_feature   WPRE: woodchuck hepatitis virus posttranscriptional regulatory element
   9574..9593    +  misc_feature   cPPT/CTS (fragment): central polypurine tract and central termination sequence of HIV-1
   9595..9828    +  LTR            3' LTR (ΔU3): self-inactivating 3' long terminal repeat (LTR) from HIV-1
   9906..10027   +  polyA_signal   SV40 poly(A) signal: SV40 polyadenylation signal
  10067..10202   +  rep_origin     SV40 ori: SV40 origin of replication
  10223..10241   -  promoter       T7 promoter: promoter for bacteriophage T7 RNA polymerase
  10249..10404   +  CDS            lacZα (fragment): LacZα fragment of β-galactosidase; lacZ fragment
  10409..10837   +  rep_origin     f1 ori (sequence partly withheld): f1 bacteriophage origin of replication; arrow indicates direction of (+) strand synthesis
  10890..10994   +  promoter       AmpR promoter: bla
  10995..11855   +  CDS            AmpR: β-lactamase; bla; confers resistance to ampicillin, carbenicillin, and related antibiotics
  12026..12614   +  rep_origin     ori: high-copy-number ColE1/pMB1/pBR322/pUC origin of replication
  12797..12889   +  CDS            lacI (fragment): lac repressor; lacI; The lac repressor binds to the lac operator to inhibit transcription in E. coli. This inhibition can be relieved by adding lactose or isopropyl-β-D-thiogalactopyranoside (IPTG).
  12902..12923   +  protein_bind   CAP binding site: CAP binding activates transcription in the presence of cAMP. E. coli catabolite activator protein
  12938..12968   +  promoter       lac promoter: promoter for the E. coli lac operon
  12972..12994   +  protein_bind   lac operator (fragment): The lac repressor binds to the lac operator to inhibit transcription in E. coli. This inhibition can be relieved by adding lactose or isopropyl-β-D-thiogalactopyranoside (IPTG). lac repressor encoded by lacI
  13037..13055   +  promoter       T3 promoter: promoter for bacteriophage T3 RNA polymerase
>Addgene plasmid #142159 | TFORF2768 | addgene full sequence | sequence record 397675 | Addgene NGS Result
TTAATGTAGTCTTATGCAATACTCTTGTAGTCTTGCAACATGGTAACGATGAGTTAGCAACATGCCTTAC
AAGGAGAGAAAAAGCACCGTGCATGCCGATTGGTGGAAGTAAGGTGGTACGATCGTGCCTTATTAGGAAG
GCAACAGACGGGTCTGACATGGATTGGACGAACCACTGAATTGCCGCATTGCAGAGATATTGTATTTAAG
TGCCTAGCTCGATACATAAACGGGTCTCTCTGGTTAGACCAGATCTGAGCCTGGGAGCTCTCTGGCTAAC
TAGGGAACCCACTGCTTAAGCCTCAATAAAGCTTGCCTTGAGTGCTTCAAGTAGTGTGTGCCCGTCTGTT
GTGTGACTCTGGTAACTAGAGATCCCTCAGACCCTTTTAGTCAGTGTGGAAAATCTCTAGCAGTGGCGCC
CGAACAGGGACTTGAAAGCGAAAGGGAAACCAGAGGAGCTCTCTCGACGCAGGACTCGGCTTGCTGAAGC
GCGCACGGCAAGAGGCGAGGGGCGGCGACTGGTGAGTACGCCAAAAATTTTGACTAGCGGAGGCTAGAAG
GAGAGAGATGGGTGCGAGAGCGTCAGTATTAAGCGGGGGAGAATTAGATCGCGATGGGAAAAAATTCGGT
TAAGGCCAGGGGGAAAGAAAAAATATAAATTAAAACATATAGTATGGGCAAGCAGGGAGCTAGAACGATT
CGCAGTTAATCCTGGCCTGTTAGAAACATCAGAAGGCTGTAGACAAATACTGGGACAGCTACAACCATCC
CTTCAGACAGGATCAGAAGAACTTAGATCATTATATAATACAGTAGCAACCCTCTATTGTGTGCATCAAA
GGATAGAGATAAAAGACACCAAGGAAGCTTTAGACAAGATAGAGGAAGAGCAAAACAAAAGTAAGACCAC
CGCACAGCAAGCGGCCGCTGATCTTCAGACCTGGAGGAGGAGATATGAGGGACAATTGGAGAAGTGAATT
ATATAAATATAAAGTAGTAAAAATTGAACCATTAGGAGTAGCACCCACCAAGGCAAAGAGAAGAGTGGTG
CAGAGAGAAAAAAGAGCAGTGGGAATAGGAGCTTTGTTCCTTGGGTTCTTGGGAGCAGCAGGAAGCACTA
TGGGCGCAGCGTCAATGACGCTGACGGTACAGGCCAGACAATTATTGTCTGGTATAGTGCAGCAGCAGAA
CAATTTGCTGAGGGCTATTGAGGCGCAACAGCATCTGTTGCAACTCACAGTCTGGGGCATCAAGCAGCTC
CAGGCAAGAATCCTGGCTGTGGAAAGATACCTAAAGGATCAACAGCTCCTGGGGATTTGGGGTTGCTCTG
GAAAACTCATTTGCACCACTGCTGTGCCTTGGAATGCTAGTTGGAGTAATAAATCTCTGGAACAGATTTG
GAATCACACGACCTGGATGGAGTGGGACAGAGAAATTAACAATTACACAAGCTTAATACACTCCTTAATT
GAAGAATCGCAAAACCAGCAAGAAAAGAATGAACAAGAATTATTGGAATTAGATAAATGGGCAAGTTTGT
GGAATTGGTTTAACATAACAAATTGGCTGTGGTATATAAAATTATTCATAATGATAGTAGGAGGCTTGGT
AGGTTTAAGAATAGTTTTTGCTGTACTTTCTATAGTGAATAGAGTTAGGCAGGGATATTCACCATTATCG
TTTCAGACCCACCTCCCAACCCCGAGGGGACCCATGCATTGCATCTCAATTAGTCAGCAACCAGGTGTGG
AAAGTCCCCAGGCTCCCCAGCAGGCAGAAGTATGCAAAGCATGCGTCTCAATTAGTCAGCAACCATAGTC
CCGCCCCTAACTCCGCCCATCCCGCCCCTAACTCCGCCCAGTTCCGCCCATTCTCCGCCCCATGGCTGAC
TAATTTTTTTTATTTATGCAGAGGCCGAGGCCGCCTCGGCCTCTGAGCTATTCCAGAAGTAGTGAGGAGG
CTTTTTTGGAGGCCTAGGCTTTTGCAAAAAGCTTTCTAGAGGTACCACCGGAGCTTACCATGACCGAGTA
CAAGCCCACGGTGCGCCTCGCCACCCGCGACGACGTCCCCAGGGCCGTACGCACCCTCGCCGCCGCGTTC
GCCGACTACCCCGCCACGCGCCACACCGTCGATCCGGACCGCCACATCGAGCGGGTCACCGAGCTGCAAG
AACTCTTCCTCACGCGCGTCGGGCTCGACATCGGCAAGGTGTGGGTCGCGGACGACGGCGCCGCCGTGGC
GGTCTGGACCACGCCGGAGAGCGTCGAAGCGGGGGCGGTGTTCGCCGAGATCGGCCCGCGCATGGCCGAG
TTGAGCGGTTCCCGGCTGGCCGCGCAGCAACAGATGGAAGGCCTCCTGGCGCCGCACCGGCCCAAGGAGC
CCGCGTGGTTCCTGGCCACCGTCGGCGTCTCGCCCGACCACCAGGGCAAGGGTCTGGGCAGCGCCGTCGT
GCTCCCCGGAGTGGAGGCGGCCGAGCGCGCCGGGGTGCCCGCCTTCCTGGAGACCTCCGCGCCCCGCAAC
CTCCCCTTCTACGAGCGGCTCGGCTTCACCGTCACCGCCGACGTCGAGGTGCCCGAAGGACCGCGCACCT
GGTGCATGACCCGCAAGCCCGGTGCCAGTTAACGAATTCTAGATCTTGAGACAAATGGCAGTATTCATCC
ACAATTTTAAAAGAAAAGGGGGGATTGGGGGGTACAGTGCAGGGGAAAGAATAGTAGACATAATAGCAAC
AGACATACAAACTAAAGAATTACAAAAACAAATTACAAAAATTCAAAATTTTCGGGTTTATTACAGGGAC
AGCAGAGATCCACTTTGGCGCCGGCTCGAGGCCTGCAGGTGCAAAGATGGATAAAGTTTTAAACAGAGAG
GAATCTTTGCAGCTAATGGACCTTCTAGGTCTTGAAAGGAGTGGGAATTGGCTCCGGTGCCCGTCAGTGG
GCAGAGCGCACATCGCCCACAGTCCCCGAGAAGTTGGGGGGAGGGGTCGGCAATTGAACCGGTGCCTAGA
GAAGGTGGCGCGGGGTAAACTGGGAAAGTGATGTCGTGTACTGGCTCCGCCTTTTTCCCGAGGGTGGGGG
AGAACCGTATATAAGTGCAGTAGTCGCCGTGAACGTTCTTTTTCGCAACGGGTTTGCCGCCAGAACACAG
GTAAGTGCCGTGTGTGGTTCCCGCGGGCCTGGCCTCTTTACGGGTTATGGCCCTTGCGTGCCTTGAATTA
CTTCCACCTGGCTGCAGTACGTGATTCTTGATCCCGAGCTTCGGGTTGGAAGTGGGTGGGAGAGTTCGAG
GCCTTGCGCTTAAGGAGCCCCTTCGCCTCGTGCTTGAGTTGAGGCCTGGCCTGGGCGCTGGGGCCGCCGC
GTGCGAATCTGGTGGCACCTTCGCGCCTGTCTCGCTGCTTTCGATAAGTCTCTAGCCATTTAAAATTTTT
GATGACCTGCTGCGACGCTTTTTTTCTGGCAAGATAGTCTTGTAAATGCGGGCCAAGATCTGCACACTGG
TATTTCGGTTTTTGGGGCCGCGGGCGGCGACGGGGCCCGTGCGTCCCAGCGCACATGTTCGGCGAGGCGG
GGCCTGCGAGCGCGGCCACCGAGAATCGGACGGGGGTAGTCTCAAGCTGGCCGGCCTGCTCTGGTGCCTG
GCCTCGCGCCGCCGTGTATCGCCCCGCCCTGGGCGGCAAGGCTGGCCCGGTCGGCACCAGTTGCGTGAGC
GGAAAGATGGCCGCTTCCCGGCCCTGCTGCAGGGAGCTCAAAATGGAGGACGCGGCGCTCGGGAGAGCGG
GCGGGTGAGTCACCCACACAAAGGAAAAGGGCCTTTCCGTCCTCAGCCGTCGCTTCATGTGACTCCACGG
AGTACCGGGCGCCGTCCAGGCACCTCGATTAGTTCTCGAGCTTTTGGAGTACGTCGTCTTTAGGTTGGGG
GGAGGGGTTTTATGCGATGGAGTTTCCCCACACTGAGTGGGTGGAGACTGAAGTTAGGCCAGCTTGGCAC
TTGATGTAATTCTCCTTGGAATTTGCCCTTTTTGAGTTTGGATCTTGGTTCATTCTCAAGCCTCAGACAG
TGGTTCAAAGTTTTTTTCTTCCATTTCAGGTGTCGTGAGGCTAGCACCGCCACCATGGAACCGGGGTGTG
ACGAGTTCCTGCCGCCACCGGAGTGCCCGGTTTTTGAGCCTAGCTGGGCTGAATTCCAAGACCCGCTTGG
CTACATTGCGAAAATAAGGCCCATAGCAGAGAAGTCTGGCATCTGCAAAATCCGCCCACCCGCGGATTGG
CAGCCTCCTTTTGCAGTAGAAGTTGACAATTTCAGATTTACTCCTCGCGTCCAAAGGCTAAATGAACTGG
AGGCCCAAACTAGAGTGAAATTGAACTATTTGGATCAGATTGCAAAATTCTGGGAAATTCAAGGCTCCTC
TTTAAAGATTCCCAATGTGGAGCGGAAGATCTTGGACCTCTACAGCCTTAGTAAGATTGTGATTGAGGAA
GGTGGCTATGAAGCCATCTGCAAGGATCGTCGGTGGGCTCGAGTTGCCCAGCGTCTCCACTACCCACCAG
GCAAAAACATTGGCTCCCTGCTACGATCACATTACGAACGCATTATTTACCCCTATGAAATGTTTCAGTC
TGGAGCCAACCATGTGCAATGTAACACACACCCGTTTGACAATGAGGTAAAAGATAAGGAATACAAGCCC
CACAGCATCCCCCTTAGACAGTCTGTGCAGCCTTCAAAGTTCAGCAGCTACAGTCGACGGGCAAAAAGGC
TACAGCCTGATCCAGAGCCTACAGAGGAGGACATTGAGAAGCATCCAGAGCTAAAGAAGTTACAGATATA
TGGGCCAGGTCCCAAAATGATGGGCTTGGGCCTTATGGCTAAGGATAAGGATAAGACTGTGCATAAGAAA
GTCACATGCCCCCCAACTGTTACGGTGAAGGATGAGCAAAGTGGAGGTGGGAACGTGTCATCAACATTGC
TCAAGCAGCACTTGAGCCTAGAGCCCTGCACTAAGACAACCATGCAACTTCGAAAGAATCACAGCAGTGC
CCAGTTTATTGACTCATATATTTGCCAAGTATGCTCCCGTGGGGATGAAGATGATAAGCTTCTTTTCTGT
GATGGCTGTGATGACAATTACCACATCTTCTGCTTGTTACCACCCCTTCCTGAAATCCCCAGAGGCATCT
GGAGGTGCCCAAAATGTATCTTGGCGGAGTGTAAACAGCCTCCTGAAGCTTTTGGATTTGAACAGGCTAC
CCAGGAGTACAGTTTGCAGAGTTTTGGTGAAATGGCTGATTCCTTCAAGTCCGACTACTTCAACATGCCT
GTACATATGGTGCCTACAGAACTTGTAGAGAAGGAATTCTGGAGGCTGGTGAGCAGCATTGAGGAAGACG
TGACAGTTGAATATGGAGCTGATATTCATTCCAAAGAATTTGGCAGTGGCTTTCCTGTCAGCAATAGCAA
ACAAAACTTATCTCCTGAGGAGAAGAGACAAAGTCTCACTGTGTTGACCAGGCTGATCTCAAGCTTCTGG
GCTCAAGCAGTCCTCCCACCTTGGCCTCCCAAAGTGTTGGGATTACAGGAGTATGCGACCAGTGGTTGGA
ACCTGAATGTGATGCCAGTGCTAGATCAGTCTGTTCTCTGTCACATCAATGCAGACATCTCAGGCATGAA
GGTGCCCTGGCTGTACGTGGGCATGGTTTTCTCAGCATTTTGTTGGCATATTGAGGATCACTGGAGTTAC
TCTATTAACTATCTGCATTGGGGTGAGCCGAAGACCTGGTATGGTGTACCCTCCCTGGCAGCAGAGCATT
TGGAGGAGGTGATGAAGATGCTGACACCTGAGCTGTTTGATAGCCAGCCTGATCTCCTACACCAGCTTGT
CACTCTCATGAATCCCAACACTTTGATGTCCCATGGTGTGCCAGTTGTCCGCACAAACCAGTGTGCAGGG
GAGTTTGTCATCACTTTTCCTCGTGCTTACCACAGTGGTTTTAACCAAGGCTACAATTTTGCTGAAGCTG
TCAACTTTTGTACTGCTGACTGGCTACCTGCTGGACGCCAGTGCATTGAACACTACCGCCGGCTCCGGCG
CTATTGTGTCTTCTCCCACGAGGAGCTCATCTGCAAGATGGCTGCCTTCCCAGAGACGTTGGATCTCAAT
CTAGCAGTAGCTGTGCACAAGGAGATGTTCATTATGGTTCAGGAGGAGCGACGTCTACGAAAGGCCCTTT
TGGAGAAGGGCGTCACGGAGGCTGAGCGAGAGGCTTTTGAGCTGCTCCCAGATGATGAACGCCAGTGCAT
CAAGTGCAAGACCACGTGCTTCTTGTCAGCCCTGGCCTGCTACGACTGCCCAGATGGCCTTGTATGCCTT
TCCCACATCAATGACCTCTGCAAGTGCTCTAGTAGCCGACAGTACCTCCGGTATCGGTACACCTTGGATG
AGCTCCCCACCATGCTGCATAAACTGAAGATTCGGGCTGAGTCTTTTGACACCTGGGCCAACAAAGTGCG
AGTGGCCTTGGAGGTGGAGGATGGCCGTAAACGCAGCTTTGAAGAGCTAAGGGCACTGGAGTCTGAGGCT
CGTGAGAGGAGGTTTCCTAATAGTGAGCTGCTTCAGCGACTGAAGAACTGCCTGAGTGAGGTGGAGGCTT
GTATTGCTCAAGTCCTGGGGCTGGTCAGTGGTCAGGTGGCCAGGATGGACACTCCACAGCTGACCTTGAC
TGAACTCCGGGTCCTTCTTGAGCAGATGGGCAGCCTGCCCTGTGCCATGCATCAGATTGGGGATGTCAAG
GATGTCCTGGAACAGGTGGAGGCCTATCAAGCTGAGGCTCGTGAGGCTCTGGCCACACTGCCCTCTAGTC
CAGGGCTATTGCGGTCCCTGTTGGAGAGGGGGCAGCAGCTGGGTGTAGAGGTGCCTGAAGCCCATCAGCT
TCAGCAGCAGGTGGAGCAGGCGCAATGGCTAGATGAAGTGAAGCAGGCCCTGGCCCCTTCTGCTCACAGG
GGCTCTCTGGTCATCATGCAGGGGCTTTTGGTTATGGGTGCCAAGATAGCCTCCAGCCCTTCTGTGGACA
AGGCCCGGGCTGAGCTGCAAGAACTACTGACCATTGCAGAGCGCTGGGAAGAAAAGGCTCATTTCTGCCT
GGAGGCCAGGCAGAAGCATCCACCAGCCACATTGGAAGCCATAATTCGTGAGACAGAAAACATCCCTGTT
CACCTGCCTAACATCCAGGCTCTCAAAGAAGCTCTGACTAAGGCACAAGCTTGGATTGCTGATGTGGATG
AGATCCAAAATGGTGACCACTACCCCTGTCTAGATGACTTGGAGGGCCTGGTGGCTGTGGGCCGGGACCT
GCCTGTGGGGCTGGAAGAGCTGAGACAGCTAGAGCTGCAGGTATTGACAGCACATTCCTGGAGAGAGAAG
GCCTCCAAGACCTTTCTCAAGAAGAATTCTTGCTACACACTGCTTGAGGTGCTTTGCCCGTGTGCAGACG
CTGGCTCAGACAGCACCAAGCGTAGCCGGTGGATGGAGAAGGCGCTGGGGTTGTACCAGTGTGACACAGA
GCTGCTGGGGCTGTCTGCACAGGACCTCAGAGACCCAGGCTCTGTGATTGTGGCCTTCAAGGAAGGGGAA
CAGAAGGAGAAGGAGGGTATCCTGCAGCTGCGTCGCACCAACTCAGCCAAGCCCAGTCCACTGGCACCAT
CCCTCATGGCCTCTTCTCCGACTTCTATCTGTGTGTGTGGGCAGGTGCCAGCTGGGGTGGGAGTTCTGCA
GTGTGACCTGTGTCAGGACTGGTTCCATGGGCAGTGTGTGTCAGTGCCCCATCTCCTCACCTCTCCAAAG
CCCAGTCTCACTTCATCTCCACTGCTAGCCTGGTGGGAATGGGACACAAAATTCCTGTGTCCACTGTGTA
TGCGCTCACGACGGCCACGCCTAGAGACAATCCTAGCCTTGCTGGTTGCCCTGCAGAGGCTGCCCGTGCG
GCTGCCTGAGGGTGAGGCCCTTCAGTGTCTCACAGAGAGGGCCATTGGCTGGCAAGACCGTGCCAGAAAG
GCTCTGGCCTCTGAAGATGTGACTGCTCTGTTGCGACAGCTGGCTGAGCTTCGCCAACAGCTACAGGCCA
AACCCAGACCAGAGGAGGCCTCAGTCTACACTTCAGCCACTGCCTGTGACCCTATCAGAGAAGGCAGTGG
CAACAATATTTCTAAGGTCCAAGGGCTGCTGGAGAATGGAGACAGTGTGACCAGTCCTGAGAACATGGCT
CCAGGAAAGGGCTCTGACCTGGAGCTACTGTCCTCACTGTTGCCGCAGTTGACTGGCCCTGTGTTGGAGC
TGCCTGAGGCAATCCGGGCTCCCCTGGAGGAGCTCATGATGGAAGGGGACCTGCTTGAGGTGACCCTGGA
TGAGAACCACAGCATCTGGCAGCTGCTGCAGGCTGGACAGCCTCCAGACCTGGACAGAATTCGCACACTT
CTGGAGCTGGAAAAATTTGAACATCAAGGGAGTCGGACAAGGAGCCGGGCTCTGGAGAGGCGACGGCGGC
GGCAGAAGGTGGATCAGGGTAGAAACGTTGAGAATCTTGTTCAACAGGAGCTTCAGTCAAAAAGGGCTCG
GAGCTCAGGGATTATGTCTCAGGTGGGCCGAGAAGAAGAACATTATCAGGAGAAAGCAGACCGTGAAAAT
ATGTTCCTGACACCTTCCACAGACCACAGCCCTTTCTTGAAAGGAAACCAAAATAGCTTACAACACAAGG
ATTCAGGCTCTTCAGCTGCTTGTCCTTCTTTAATGCCTTTGCTACAACTCTCCTACTCTGATGAGCAACA
GTTGTAGTAATGAACTAGTCCGTAACTTGAAAGTATTTCGATTTCTTGGCTTTATATATCTTGTGGAAAG
GACGAATATGGAGTGAAGTTTAGCTCAATACGCGTTAAGTCGACAATCAACCTCTGGATTACAAAATTTG
TGAAAGATTGACTGGTATTCTTAACTATGTTGCTCCTTTTACGCTATGTGGATACGCTGCTTTAATGCCT
TTGTATCATGCTATTGCTTCCCGTATGGCTTTCATTTTCTCCTCCTTGTATAAATCCTGGTTGCTGTCTC
TTTATGAGGAGTTGTGGCCCGTTGTCAGGCAACGTGGCGTGGTGTGCACTGTGTTTGCTGACGCAACCCC
CACTGGTTGGGGCATTGCCACCACCTGTCAGCTCCTTTCCGGGACTTTCGCTTTCCCCCTCCCTATTGCC
ACGGCGGAACTCATCGCCGCCTGCCTTGCCCGCTGCTGGACAGGGGCTCGGCTGTTGGGCACTGACAATT
CCGTGGTGTTGTCGGGGAAATCATCGTCCTTTCCTTGGCTGCTCGCCTGTGTTGCCACCTGGATTCTGCG
CGGGACGTCCTTCTGCTACGTCCCTTCGGCCCTCAATCCAGCGGACCTTCCTTCCCGCGGCCTGCTGCCG
GCTCTGCGGCCTCTTCCGCGTCTTCGCCTTCGCCCTCAGACGAGTCGGATCTCCCTTTGGGCCGCCTCCC
CGCGTCGACTTTAAGACCAATGACTTACAAGGCAGCTGTAGATCTTAGCCACTTTTTAAAAGAAAAGGGG
GGACTGGAAGGGCTAATTCACTCCCAACGAAGACAAGATCTGCTTTTTGCTTGTACTGGGTCTCTCTGGT
TAGACCAGATCTGAGCCTGGGAGCTCTCTGGCTAACTAGGGAACCCACTGCTTAAGCCTCAATAAAGCTT
GCCTTGAGTGCTTCAAGTAGTGTGTGCCCGTCTGTTGTGTGACTCTGGTAACTAGAGATCCCTCAGACCC
TTTTAGTCAGTGTGGAAAATCTCTAGCAGTACGTATAGTAGTTCATGTCATCTTATTATTCAGTATTTAT
AACTTGCAAAGAAATGAATATCAGAGAGTGAGAGGAACTTGTTTATTGCAGCTTATAATGGTTACAAATA
AAGCAATAGCATCACAAATTTCACAAATAAAGCATTTTTTTCACTGCATTCTAGTTGTGGTTTGTCCAAA
CTCATCAATGTATCTTATCATGTCTGGCTCTAGCTATCCCGCCCCTAACTCCGCCCATCCCGCCCCTAAC
TCCGCCCAGTTCCGCCCATTCTCCGCCCCATGGCTGACTAATTTTTTTTATTTATGCAGAGGCCGAGGCC
GCCTCGGCCTCTGAGCTATTCCAGAAGTAGTGAGGAGGCTTTTTTGGAGGCCTAGGGACGTACCCAATTC
GCCCTATAGTGAGTCGTATTACGCGCGCTCACTGGCCGTCGTTTTACAACGTCGTGACTGGGAAAACCCT
GGCGTTACCCAACTTAATCGCCTTGCAGCACATCCCCCTTTCGCCAGCTGGCGTAATAGCGAAGAGGCCC
GCACCGATCGCCCTTCCCAACAGTTGCGCAGCCTGAATGGCGAATGGG
[124 nt withheld, positions 10409-10532]
C
[91 nt withheld, positions 10534-10624]
A
[49 nt withheld, positions 10626-10674]
CCTTTGACGTTGGAGTCCACGTTCTTT
[37 nt withheld, positions 10702-10738]
ACCCTATCTCGGTCTATTCTTTTGATTTATAAGGGATTTTGCCGATTTCGGCCTATTGGTTAAAAAATGA
GCTGATTTAACAAAAATTTAACGCGAATTTTAACAAAATATTAACGCTTACAATTTAGGTGGCACTTTTC
GGGGAAATGTGCGCGGAACCCCTATTTGTTTATTTTTCTAAATACATTCAAATATGTATCCGCTCATGAG
ACAATAACCCTGATAAATGCTTCAATAATATTGAAAAAGGAAGAGTATGAGTATTCAACATTTCCGTGTC
GCCCTTATTCCCTTTTTTGCGGCATTTTGCCTTCCTGTTTTTGCTCACCCAGAAACGCTGGTGAAAGTAA
AAGATGCTGAAGATCAGTTGGGTGCACGAGTGGGTTACATCGAACTGGATCTCAACAGCGGTAAGATCCT
TGAGAGTTTTCGCCCCGAAGAACGTTTTCCAATGATGAGCACTTTTAAAGTTCTGCTATGTGGCGCGGTA
TTATCCCGTATTGACGCCGGGCAAGAGCAACTCGGTCGCCGCATACACTATTCTCAGAATGACTTGGTTG
AGTACTCACCAGTCACAGAAAAGCATCTTACGGATGGCATGACAGTAAGAGAATTATGCAGTGCTGCCAT
AACCATGAGTGATAACACTGCGGCCAACTTACTTCTGACAACGATCGGAGGACCGAAGGAGCTAACCGCT
TTTTTGCACAACATGGGGGATCATGTAACTCGCCTTGATCGTTGGGAACCGGAGCTGAATGAAGCCATAC
CAAACGACGAGCGTGACACCACGATGCCTGTAGCAATGGCAACAACGTTGCGCAAACTATTAACTGGCGA
ACTACTTACTCTAGCTTCCCGGCAACAATTAATAGACTGGATGGAGGCGGATAAAGTTGCAGGACCACTT
CTGCGCTCGGCCCTTCCGGCTGGCTGGTTTATTGCTGATAAATCTGGAGCCGGTGAGCGTGGGTCTCGCG
GTATCATTGCAGCACTGGGGCCAGATGGTAAGCCCTCCCGTATCGTAGTTATCTACACGACGGGGAGTCA
GGCAACTATGGATGAACGAAATAGACAGATCGCTGAGATAGGTGCCTCACTGATTAAGCATTGGTAACTG
TCAGACCAAGTTTACTCATATATACTTTAGATTGATTTAAAACTTCATTTTTAATTTAAAAGGATCTAGG
TGAAGATCCTTTTTGATAATCTCATGACCAAAATCCCTTAACGTGAGTTTTCGTTCCACTGAGCGTCAGA
CCCCGTAGAAAAGATCAAAGGATCTTCTTGAGATCCTTTTTTTCTGCGCGTAATCTGCTGCTTGCAAACA
AAAAAACCACCGCTACCAGCGGTGGTTTGTTTGCCGGATCAAGAGCTACCAACTCTTTTTCCGAAGGTAA
CTGGCTTCAGCAGAGCGCAGATACCAAATACTGTTCTTCTAGTGTAGCCGTAGTTAGGCCACCACTTCAA
GAACTCTGTAGCACCGCCTACATACCTCGCTCTGCTAATCCTGTTACCAGTGGCTGCTGCCAGTGGCGAT
AAGTCGTGTCTTACCGGGTTGGACTCAAGACGATAGTTACCGGATAAGGCGCAGCGGTCGGGCTGAACGG
GGGGTTCGTGCACACAGCCCAGCTTGGAGCGAACGACCTACACCGAACTGAGATACCTACAGCGTGAGCT
ATGAGAAAGCGCCACGCTTCCCGAAGGGAGAAAGGCGGACAGGTATCCGGTAAGCGGCAGGGTCGGAACA
GGAGAGCGCACGAGGGAGCTTCCAGGGGGAAACGCCTGGTATCTTTATAGTCCTGTCGGGTTTCGCCACC
TCTGACTTGAGCGTCGATTTTTGTGATGCTCGTCAGGGGGGCGGAGCCTATGGAAAAACGCCAGCAACGC
GGCCTTTTTACGGTTCCTGGCCTTTTGCTGGCCTTTTGCTCACATGTTCTTTCCTGCGTTATCCCCTGAT
TCTGTGGATAACCGTATTACCGCCTTTGAGTGAGCTGATACCGCTCGCCGCAGCCGAACGACCGAGCGCA
GCGAGTCAGTGAGCGAGGAAGCGGAAGAGCGCCCAATACGCAAACCGCCTCTCCCCGCGCGTTGGCCGAT
TCATTAATGCAGCTGGCACGACAGGTTTCCCGACTGGAAAGCGGGCAGTGAGCGCAACGCAATTAATGTG
AGTTAGCTCACTCATTAGGCACCCCAGGCTTTACACTTTATGCTTCCGGCTCGTATGTTGTGTGGAATTG
TGAGCGGATAACAATTTCACACAGGAAACAGCTATGACCATGATTACGCCAAGCGCGCAATTAACCCTCA
CTAAAGGGAACAAAAGCTGGAGCTGCAAGC
