>Addgene plasmid #142159 | TFORF2768 | depositor partial sequence | sequence record 278615 | Insert
ACCGCCACCATGGAACCGGGGTGTGACGAGTTCCTGCCGCCACCGGAGTGCCCGGTTTTTGAGCCTAGCT
GGGCTGAATTCCAAGACCCGCTTGGCTACATTGCGAAAATAAGGCCCATAGCAGAGAAGTCTGGCATCTG
CAAAATCCGCCCACCCGCGGATTGGCAGCCTCCTTTTGCAGTAGAAGTTGACAATTTCAGATTTACTCCT
CGCGTCCAAAGGCTAAATGAACTGGAGGCCCAAACTAGAGTGAAATTGAACTATTTGGATCAGATTGCAA
AATTCTGGGAAATTCAAGGCTCCTCTTTAAAGATTCCCAATGTGGAGCGGAAGATCTTGGACCTCTACAG
CCTTAGTAAGATTGTGATTGAGGAAGGTGGCTATGAAGCCATCTGCAAGGATCGTCGGTGGGCTCGAGTT
GCCCAGCGTCTCCACTACCCACCAGGCAAAAACATTGGCTCCCTGCTACGATCACATTACGAACGCATTA
TTTACCCCTATGAAATGTTTCAGTCTGGAGCCAACCATGTGCAATGTAACACACACCCGTTTGACAATGA
GGTAAAAGATAAGGAATACAAGCCCCACAGCATCCCCCTTAGACAGTCTGTGCAGCCTTCAAAGTTCAGC
AGCTACAGTCGACGGGCAAAAAGGCTACAGCCTGATCCAGAGCCTACAGAGGAGGACATTGAGAAGCATC
CAGAGCTAAAGAAGTTACAGATATATGGGCCAGGTCCCAAAATGATGGGCTTGGGCCTTATGGCTAAGGA
TAAGGATAAGACTGTGCATAAGAAAGTCACATGCCCCCCAACTGTTACGGTGAAGGATGAGCAAAGTGGA
GGTGGGAACGTGTCATCAACATTGCTCAAGCAGCACTTGAGCCTAGAGCCCTGCACTAAGACAACCATGC
AACTTCGAAAGAATCACAGCAGTGCCCAGTTTATTGACTCATATATTTGCCAAGTATGCTCCCGTGGGGA
TGAAGATGATAAGCTTCTTTTCTGTGATGGCTGTGATGACAATTACCACATCTTCTGCTTGTTACCACCC
CTTCCTGAAATCCCCAGAGGCATCTGGAGGTGCCCAAAATGTATCTTGGCGGAGTGTAAACAGCCTCCTG
AAGCTTTTGGATTTGAACAGGCTACCCAGGAGTACAGTTTGCAGAGTTTTGGTGAAATGGCTGATTCCTT
CAAGTCCGACTACTTCAACATGCCTGTACATATGGTGCCTACAGAACTTGTAGAGAAGGAATTCTGGAGG
CTGGTGAGCAGCATTGAGGAAGACGTGACAGTTGAATATGGAGCTGATATTCATTCCAAAGAATTTGGCA
GTGGCTTTCCTGTCAGCAATAGCAAACAAAACTTATCTCCTGAGGAGAAGAGACAAAGTCTCACTGTGTT
GACCAGGCTGATCTCAAGCTTCTGGGCTCAAGCAGTCCTCCCACCTTGGCCTCCCAAAGTGTTGGGATTA
CAGGAGTATGCGACCAGTGGTTGGAACCTGAATGTGATGCCAGTGCTAGATCAGTCTGTTCTCTGTCACA
TCAATGCAGACATCTCAGGCATGAAGGTGCCCTGGCTGTACGTGGGCATGGTTTTCTCAGCATTTTGTTG
GCATATTGAGGATCACTGGAGTTACTCTATTAACTATCTGCATTGGGGTGAGCCGAAGACCTGGTATGGT
GTACCCTCCCTGGCAGCAGAGCATTTGGAGGAGGTGATGAAGATGCTGACACCTGAGCTGTTTGATAGCC
AGCCTGATCTCCTACACCAGCTTGTCACTCTCATGAATCCCAACACTTTGATGTCCCATGGTGTGCCAGT
TGTCCGCACAAACCAGTGTGCAGGGGAGTTTGTCATCACTTTTCCTCGTGCTTACCACAGTGGTTTTAAC
CAAGGCTACAATTTTGCTGAAGCTGTCAACTTTTGTACTGCTGACTGGCTACCTGCTGGACGCCAGTGCA
TTGAACACTACCGCCGGCTCCGGCGCTATTGTGTCTTCTCCCACGAGGAGCTCATCTGCAAGATGGCTGC
CTTCCCAGAGACGTTGGATCTCAATCTAGCAGTAGCTGTGCACAAGGAGATGTTCATTATGGTTCAGGAG
GAGCGACGTCTACGAAAGGCCCTTTTGGAGAAGGGCGTCACGGAGGCTGAGCGAGAGGCTTTTGAGCTGC
TCCCAGATGATGAACGCCAGTGCATCAAGTGCAAGACCACGTGCTTCTTGTCAGCCCTGGCCTGCTACGA
CTGCCCAGATGGCCTTGTATGCCTTTCCCACATCAATGACCTCTGCAAGTGCTCTAGTAGCCGACAGTAC
CTCCGGTATCGGTACACCTTGGATGAGCTCCCCACCATGCTGCATAAACTGAAGATTCGGGCTGAGTCTT
TTGACACCTGGGCCAACAAAGTGCGAGTGGCCTTGGAGGTGGAGGATGGCCGTAAACGCAGCTTTGAAGA
GCTAAGGGCACTGGAGTCTGAGGCTCGTGAGAGGAGGTTTCCTAATAGTGAGCTGCTTCAGCGACTGAAG
AACTGCCTGAGTGAGGTGGAGGCTTGTATTGCTCAAGTCCTGGGGCTGGTCAGTGGTCAGGTGGCCAGGA
TGGACACTCCACAGCTGACCTTGACTGAACTCCGGGTCCTTCTTGAGCAGATGGGCAGCCTGCCCTGTGC
CATGCATCAGATTGGGGATGTCAAGGATGTCCTGGAACAGGTGGAGGCCTATCAAGCTGAGGCTCGTGAG
GCTCTGGCCACACTGCCCTCTAGTCCAGGGCTATTGCGGTCCCTGTTGGAGAGGGGGCAGCAGCTGGGTG
TAGAGGTGCCTGAAGCCCATCAGCTTCAGCAGCAGGTGGAGCAGGCGCAATGGCTAGATGAAGTGAAGCA
GGCCCTGGCCCCTTCTGCTCACAGGGGCTCTCTGGTCATCATGCAGGGGCTTTTGGTTATGGGTGCCAAG
ATAGCCTCCAGCCCTTCTGTGGACAAGGCCCGGGCTGAGCTGCAAGAACTACTGACCATTGCAGAGCGCT
GGGAAGAAAAGGCTCATTTCTGCCTGGAGGCCAGGCAGAAGCATCCACCAGCCACATTGGAAGCCATAAT
TCGTGAGACAGAAAACATCCCTGTTCACCTGCCTAACATCCAGGCTCTCAAAGAAGCTCTGACTAAGGCA
CAAGCTTGGATTGCTGATGTGGATGAGATCCAAAATGGTGACCACTACCCCTGTCTAGATGACTTGGAGG
GCCTGGTGGCTGTGGGCCGGGACCTGCCTGTGGGGCTGGAAGAGCTGAGACAGCTAGAGCTGCAGGTATT
GACAGCACATTCCTGGAGAGAGAAGGCCTCCAAGACCTTTCTCAAGAAGAATTCTTGCTACACACTGCTT
GAGGTGCTTTGCCCGTGTGCAGACGCTGGCTCAGACAGCACCAAGCGTAGCCGGTGGATGGAGAAGGCGC
TGGGGTTGTACCAGTGTGACACAGAGCTGCTGGGGCTGTCTGCACAGGACCTCAGAGACCCAGGCTCTGT
GATTGTGGCCTTCAAGGAAGGGGAACAGAAGGAGAAGGAGGGTATCCTGCAGCTGCGTCGCACCAACTCA
GCCAAGCCCAGTCCACTGGCACCATCCCTCATGGCCTCTTCTCCGACTTCTATCTGTGTGTGTGGGCAGG
TGCCAGCTGGGGTGGGAGTTCTGCAGTGTGACCTGTGTCAGGACTGGTTCCATGGGCAGTGTGTGTCAGT
GCCCCATCTCCTCACCTCTCCAAAGCCCAGTCTCACTTCATCTCCACTGCTAGCCTGGTGGGAATGGGAC
ACAAAATTCCTGTGTCCACTGTGTATGCGCTCACGACGGCCACGCCTAGAGACAATCCTAGCCTTGCTGG
TTGCCCTGCAGAGGCTGCCCGTGCGGCTGCCTGAGGGTGAGGCCCTTCAGTGTCTCACAGAGAGGGCCAT
TGGCTGGCAAGACCGTGCCAGAAAGGCTCTGGCCTCTGAAGATGTGACTGCTCTGTTGCGACAGCTGGCT
GAGCTTCGCCAACAGCTACAGGCCAAACCCAGACCAGAGGAGGCCTCAGTCTACACTTCAGCCACTGCCT
GTGACCCTATCAGAGAAGGCAGTGGCAACAATATTTCTAAGGTCCAAGGGCTGCTGGAGAATGGAGACAG
TGTGACCAGTCCTGAGAACATGGCTCCAGGAAAGGGCTCTGACCTGGAGCTACTGTCCTCACTGTTGCCG
CAGTTGACTGGCCCTGTGTTGGAGCTGCCTGAGGCAATCCGGGCTCCCCTGGAGGAGCTCATGATGGAAG
GGGACCTGCTTGAGGTGACCCTGGATGAGAACCACAGCATCTGGCAGCTGCTGCAGGCTGGACAGCCTCC
AGACCTGGACAGAATTCGCACACTTCTGGAGCTGGAAAAATTTGAACATCAAGGGAGTCGGACAAGGAGC
CGGGCTCTGGAGAGGCGACGGCGGCGGCAGAAGGTGGATCAGGGTAGAAACGTTGAGAATCTTGTTCAAC
AGGAGCTTCAGTCAAAAAGGGCTCGGAGCTCAGGGATTATGTCTCAGGTGGGCCGAGAAGAAGAACATTA
TCAGGAGAAAGCAGACCGTGAAAATATGTTCCTGACACCTTCCACAGACCACAGCCCTTTCTTGAAAGGA
AACCAAAATAGCTTACAACACAAGGATTCAGGCTCTTCAGCTGCTTGTCCTTCTTTAATGCCTTTGCTAC
AACTCTCCTACTCTGATGAGCAACAGTTGTAGTAATGAACTAGTCCGTAACTTGAAAGTATTTCGATTTC
TTGGCTTTATATATCTTGTGGAAAGGACGAATATGGAGTGAAGTTTAGCTCAAT
