>Addgene plasmid #142159 | TFORF2768 | depositor partial sequence | sequence record 278616 | Barcode
ATATGGAGTGAAGTTTAGCTCAAT
